>Addgene plasmid #85743 | AAV-shRNA-Tet2 | addgene full sequence | sequence record 169559 | Addgene NGS Result
GAGGGCCTATTTCCCATGATTCCTTCATATTTGCATATACGATACAAGGCTGTTAGAGAGATAATTAGAA
TTAATTTGACTGTAAACACAAAGATATTAGTACAAAATACGTGACGTAGAAAGTAATAATTTCTTGGGTA
GTTTGCAGTTTTAAAATTATGTTTTAAAATGGACTATCATATGCTTACCGTAACTTGAAAGTATTTCGAT
TTCTTGGCTTTATATATCTTGTGGAAAGGACGAGGATCCGGGATGTAAGTTTGCCAGAAGCGAAGCTTGG
CTTCTGGCAAACTTACATCCCTTTTTTCTAGAGGGATCATCTAATCAAGCACAAATAAGGGGCGTGTAAC
ACAAAAGCCAGCGACCCTTTCCAATGCAAATCAAACTTGCAATTCTTTGCCGTTTTTATCATTTAAGTGT
CGGCTTAAGGTCCACTATCAGATGTAAACAGCCTTATCTAACAAAGGTATCATTACATTCTGAAATTCTC
AGGCATGCAAGCTAGCTTATGACGCACTAGGGAGTGCCACCCTTCCTTTCGCCCTAACTTCGTGATAACT
CGCGCGTTTCACTCAACAGCTGCATCCGCCCTAGTGCTACTGGGAGTTGTAGTATACAAGACGCTTACAG
GCTGAATGTTCTGTCAAGACCCCGCCTCTAGCACTTTGGGAATTCTGGACTTGATGATGTCATGGTTAAT
CCCCGCCCAGTAGAGGCGGCTATATAAAGGGTGGTTAAGGCCCGGTTCGCTCTCTTCCTCACCGGGTCTG
CGGCGAGTTCTAGCTGTCGACATGGTGAGCAAGGGCGAGGAGCTGTTCACCGGGGTGGTGCCCATCCTGG
TCGAGCTGGACGGCGACGTAAACGGCCACAAGTTCAGCGTGTCCGGCGAGGGCGAGGGCGATGCCACCTA
CGGCAAGCTGACCCTGAAGTTCATCTGCACCACCGGCAAGCTGCCCGTGCCCTGGCCCACCCTCGTGACC
ACCTTCGGCTACGGCCTGCAGTGCTTCGCCCGCTACCCCGACCACATGAAGCAGCACGACTTCTTCAAGT
CCGCCATGCCCGAAGGCTACGTCCAGGAGCGCACCATCTTCTTCAAGGACGACGGCAACTACAAGACCCG
CGCCGAGGTGAAGTTCGAGGGCGACACCCTGGTGAACCGCATCGAGCTGAAGGGCATCGACTTCAAGGAG
GACGGCAACATCCTGGGGCACAAGCTGGAGTACAACTACAACAGCCACAACGTCTATATCATGGCCGACA
AGCAGAAGAACGGCATCAAGGTGAACTTCAAGATCCGCCACAACATCGAGGACGGCAGCGTGCAGCTCGC
CGACCACTACCAGCAGAACACCCCCATCGGCGACGGCCCCGTGCTGCTGCCCGACAACCACTACCTGAGC
TACCAGTCCGCCCTGAGCAAAGACCCCAACGAGAAGCGCGATCACATGGTCCTGCTGGAGTTCGTGACCG
CCGCCGGGATCACTCTCGGCATGGACGAGCTGTACAAGTAAGATATCATCAAGCTTATCGATAATCAACC
TCTGGATTACAAAATTTGTGAAAGATTGACTGGTATTCTTAACTATGTTGCTCCTTTTACGCTATGTGGA
TACGCTGCTTTAATGCCTTTGTATCATGCTATTGCTTCCCGTATGGCTTTCATTTTCTCCTCCTTGTATA
AATCCTGGTTGCTGTCTCTTTATGAGGAGTTGTGGCCCGTTGTCAGGCAACGTGGCGTGGTGTGCACTGT
GTTTGCTGACGCAACCCCCACTGGTTGGGGCATTGCCACCACCTGTCAGCTCCTTTCCGGGACTTTCGCT
TTCCCCCTCCCTATTGCCACGGCGGAACTCATCGCCGCCTGCCTTGCCCGCTGCTGGACAGGGGCTCGGC
TGTTGGGCACTGACAATTCCGTGGTGTTGTCGGGGAAATCATCGTCCTTTCCTTGGCTGCTCGCCTATGT
TGCCACCTGGATTCTGCGCGGGACGTCCTTCTGCTACGTCCCTTCGGCCCTCAATCCAGCGGACCTTCCT
TCCCGCGGCCTGCTGCCGGCTCTGCGGCCTCTTCCGCGTCTTCGCCTTCGCCCTCAGACGAGTCGGATCT
CCCTTTGGGCCGCCTCCCCGCATCGATACCGAGCGCTGCTCGAGAGATCTACGGGTGGCATCCCTGTGAC
CCCTCCCCAGTGCCTCTCCTGGCCCTGGAAGTTGCCACTCCAGTGCCCACCAGCCTTGTCCTAATAAAAT
TAAGTTGCATCATTTTGTCTGACTAGGTGTCCTTCTATAATATTATGGGGTGGAGGGGGGTGGTATGGAG
CAAGGGGCAAGTTGGGAAGACAACCTGTAGGGCCTGCGGGGTCTATTGGGAACCAAGCTGGAGTGCAGTG
GCACAATCTTGGCTCACTGCAATCTCCGCCTCCTGGGTTCAAGCGATTCTCCTGCCTCAGCCTCCCGAGT
TGTTGGGATTCCAGGCATGCATGACCAGGCTCAGCTAATTTTTGTTTTTTTGGTAGAGACGGGGTTTCAC
CATATTGGCCAGGCTGGTCTCCAACTCCTAATCTCAGGTGATCTACCCACCTTGGCCTCCCAAATTGCTG
GGATTACAGGCGTGAACCACTGCTCCCTTCCCTGTCCTTCTGATTTTGTAGGTAACCACGTGCGGACCGA
GCGGCCGCAGGAACCCCTAGTGATGGAGTTGGCCACTCCCTCTCTGCGCGCTCGCTCGCTCACTGAGGCC
GGGCGACCAAAGGTCGCCCGACGCCCGGGCTTTGCCCGGGCGGCCTCAGTGAGCGAGCGAGCGCGCAGCT
GCCTGCAGGGGCGCCTGATGCGGTATTTTCTCCTTACGCATCTGTGCGGTATTTCACACCGCATA
[95 nt withheld, positions 2866-2960]
T
[46 nt withheld, positions 2962-3007]
C
[141 nt withheld, positions 3009-3149]
CCTTTGACGTTGGAGTCCACGTTCTTT
[37 nt withheld, positions 3177-3213]
ACTCTATCTCGGGCTATTCTTTTGATTTATAAGGGATTTTGCCGATTTCGGTCTATTGGTTAAAAAATGA
GCTGATTTAACAAAAATTTAACGCGAATTTTAACAAAATATTAACGTTTACAATTTTATGGTGCACTCTC
AGTACAATCTGCTCTGATGCCGCATAGTTAAGCCAGCCCCGACACCCGCCAACACCCGCTGACGCGCCCT
GACGGGCTTGTCTGCTCCCGGCATCCGCTTACAGACAAGCTGTGACCGTCTCCGGGAGCTGCATGTGTCA
GAGGTTTTCACCGTCATCACCGAAACGCGCGAGACGAAAGGGCCTCGTGATACGCCTATTTTTATAGGTT
AATGTCATGATAATAATGGTTTCTTAGACGTCAGGTGGCACTTTTCGGGGAAATGTGCGCGGAACCCCTA
TTTGTTTATTTTTCTAAATACATTCAAATATGTATCCGCTCATGAGACAATAACCCTGATAAATGCTTCA
ATAATATTGAAAAAGGAAGAGTATGAGTATTCAACATTTCCGTGTCGCCCTTATTCCCTTTTTTGCGGCA
TTTTGCCTTCCTGTTTTTGCTCACCCAGAAACGCTGGTGAAAGTAAAAGATGCTGAAGATCAGTTGGGTG
CACGAGTGGGTTACATCGAACTGGATCTCAACAGCGGTAAGATCCTTGAGAGTTTTCGCCCCGAAGAACG
TTTTCCAATGATGAGCACTTTTAAAGTTCTGCTATGTGGCGCGGTATTATCCCGTATTGACGCCGGGCAA
GAGCAACTCGGTCGCCGCATACACTATTCTCAGAATGACTTGGTTGAGTACTCACCAGTCACAGAAAAGC
ATCTTACGGATGGCATGACAGTAAGAGAATTATGCAGTGCTGCCATAACCATGAGTGATAACACTGCGGC
CAACTTACTTCTGACAACGATCGGAGGACCGAAGGAGCTAACCGCTTTTTTGCACAACATGGGGGATCAT
GTAACTCGCCTTGATCGTTGGGAACCGGAGCTGAATGAAGCCATACCAAACGACGAGCGTGACACCACGA
TGCCTGTAGCAATGGCAACAACGTTGCGCAAACTATTAACTGGCGAACTACTTACTCTAGCTTCCCGGCA
ACAATTAATAGACTGGATGGAGGCGGATAAAGTTGCAGGACCACTTCTGCGCTCGGCCCTTCCGGCTGGC
TGGTTTATTGCTGATAAATCTGGAGCCGGTGAGCGTGGGTCTCGCGGTATCATTGCAGCACTGGGGCCAG
ATGGTAAGCCCTCCCGTATCGTAGTTATCTACACGACGGGGAGTCAGGCAACTATGGATGAACGAAATAG
ACAGATCGCTGAGATAGGTGCCTCACTGATTAAGCATTGGTAACTGTCAGACCAAGTTTACTCATATATA
CTTTAGATTGATTTAAAACTTCATTTTTAATTTAAAAGGATCTAGGTGAAGATCCTTTTTGATAATCTCA
TGACCAAAATCCCTTAACGTGAGTTTTCGTTCCACTGAGCGTCAGACCCCGTAGAAAAGATCAAAGGATC
TTCTTGAGATCCTTTTTTTCTGCGCGTAATCTGCTGCTTGCAAACAAAAAAACCACCGCTACCAGCGGTG
GTTTGTTTGCCGGATCAAGAGCTACCAACTCTTTTTCCGAAGGTAACTGGCTTCAGCAGAGCGCAGATAC
CAAATACTGTTCTTCTAGTGTAGCCGTAGTTAGGCCACCACTTCAAGAACTCTGTAGCACCGCCTACATA
CCTCGCTCTGCTAATCCTGTTACCAGTGGCTGCTGCCAGTGGCGATAAGTCGTGTCTTACCGGGTTGGAC
TCAAGACGATAGTTACCGGATAAGGCGCAGCGGTCGGGCTGAACGGGGGGTTCGTGCACACAGCCCAGCT
TGGAGCGAACGACCTACACCGAACTGAGATACCTACAGCGTGAGCTATGAGAAAGCGCCACGCTTCCCGA
AGGGAGAAAGGCGGACAGGTATCCGGTAAGCGGCAGGGTCGGAACAGGAGAGCGCACGAGGGAGCTTCCA
GGGGGAAACGCCTGGTATCTTTATAGTCCTGTCGGGTTTCGCCACCTCTGACTTGAGCGTCGATTTTTGT
GATGCTCGTCAGGGGGGCGGAGCCTATGGAAAAACGCCAGCAACGCGGCCTTTTTACGGTTCCTGGCCTT
TTGCTGGCCTTTTGCTCACATGTCCTGCAGGCAGCTGCGCGCTCGCTCGCTCACTGAGGCCGCCCGGGCG
TCGGGCGACCTTTGGTCGCCCGGCCTCAGTGAGCGAGCGAGCGCGCAGAGAGGGAGTGGCCAACTCCATC
ACTAGGGGTTCCTGCGGCCGCACGCGTAAGCTTTGCAAAGATGGATAAAGTTTTAAACAGAGAGGAATCT
TTGCAGCTAATGGACCTTCTAGGTCTTGAAAGGAGTGGGAATTGGCTCCGGTGCCCGTCAGTGGGCAGAG
CGCACATCGCCCACAGTCCCCGAGAAGTTGGGGGGAGGGGTCGGCAATTGAACCGGTAGATCTGGGCAGG
AA
Features (pLannotate 1.2.2; 16 found; start..end, strand, type, name):
      1..241     +  promoter       U6 promoter: RNA polymerase III promoter for human U6 snRNA
    792..1511    +  CDS            EYFP: enhanced YFP mammalian codon-optimized
   1533..2121    +  misc_feature   WPRE: woodchuck hepatitis virus posttranscriptional regulatory element
   2153..2629    +  polyA_signal   hGH poly(A) signal: human growth hormone polyadenylation signal
   2669..2809    +  repeat_region  AAV2 ITR: inverted terminal repeat of adeno-associated virus serotype 2 inverted
   2814..2865    -  misc_feature   bom (fragment): basis of mobility region from pBR322
   2884..3339    +  rep_origin     f1 ori (sequence partly withheld): f1 bacteriophage origin of replication; arrow indicates direction of (+) strand synthesis
   3340..3389    -  misc_feature   bom (fragment): basis of mobility region from pBR322
   3491..3526    -  CDS            rop (fragment): Rop protein, which maintains plasmids at low copy number; rop
   3621..3725    +  promoter       AmpR promoter: bla
   3726..4586    +  CDS            AmpR: β-lactamase; bla; confers resistance to ampicillin, carbenicillin, and related antibiotics
   4757..5345    +  rep_origin     ori: high-copy-number ColE1/pMB1/pBR322/pUC origin of replication
   5418..5445    +  repeat_region  AAV2 ITR (fragment): inverted terminal repeat of adeno-associated virus serotype 2 inverted
   5474..5501    +  repeat_region  AAV2 ITR (fragment): inverted terminal repeat of adeno-associated virus serotype 2 inverted
   5564..5630    +  CDS            small t antigen (fragment): SV40 (simian virus 40) small t antigen
   5656..5716    +  promoter       EF-1α core promoter (fragment): core promoter for human elongation factor EF-1α
