[The description below was written by a language model from this plasmid's Addgene catalogue record and pLannotate feature annotations shown in this document.]
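Description:
AAV-shRNA-Tet2 is an adeno-associated virus transfer plasmid designed to knock down mouse Tet2 by RNA interference while marking transduced cells with a fluorescent reporter. It is propagated in E. coli on a high-copy ColE1/pUC-type origin with ampicillin selection through the β-lactamase gene. An f1 phage origin and small remnants of pBR322 bom and rop sequences are also present in the backbone. The record lists a recombination-deficient growth strain, which is commonly chosen to keep the repeat-rich AAV ends intact.

The payload sits between AAV2 inverted terminal repeats, which are the cis elements needed for replication and packaging of the genome into AAV particles. One ITR is annotated in full, while the other is detected only as two short fragments, which may reflect incomplete annotation or sequencing of this structured region. A human U6 RNA polymerase III promoter drives the short hairpin RNA targeting mouse Tet2. Downstream, an EYFP coding sequence is followed by a WPRE, which enhances transcript stability and expression, and a human growth hormone polyadenylation signal. The catalogue describes EYFP as a C-terminal tag on the insert, but since the insert is an shRNA, EYFP is more plausibly a separately expressed reporter. The promoter driving EYFP is not annotated in the gap between the hairpin and the reporter. The only related hits are a short EF-1α core promoter fragment and an SV40 small t fragment just upstream of U6, so the record does not clearly state how EYFP is expressed.

The associated publication concerns Tet-family regulation of synaptic transmission, which is consistent with use for AAV-mediated Tet2 knockdown in mouse neurons with fluorescent identification of transduced cells.
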