Addgene plasmid #85743: AAV-shRNA-Tet2
Purpose: shRNA against mouse Tet2
Depositing lab: Hongjun Song. Depositing organization: Johns Hopkins University and School of Medicine. Publication: Tet3 regulates synaptic transmission and homeostatic plasticity via DNA oxidation and repair. Yu H, Su Y, Shin J, Zhong C, Guo JU, Weng YL, Gao F, Geschwind DH, Coppola G, Ming GL, Song H. Nat Neurosci. 2015 Jun;18(6):836-43. doi: 10.1038/nn.4008. Epub 2015 Apr 27. PubMed 25915473.
Backbone
  Vector backbone: AAV
  Vector type: AAV
Growth in bacteria
  Bacterial resistance: Ampicillin, 100 μg/mL
  Growth temperature: 37°C
  Growth strain: NEB Stable
  Copy number: High Copy
Gene/Insert
  Gene/Insert name: shRNA Tet2
  gRNA/shRNA sequence: 5’-GGATGTAAGTTTGCCAGAAGC-3’
  Species: M. musculus (mouse)
  Tag / fusion protein: EYFP (C terminal on insert)
Terms and licenses: Academic/Nonprofit Terms; Industry Terms: Not Available to Industry
How to cite: AAV-shRNA-Tet2 was a gift from Hongjun Song (Addgene plasmid # 85743 ; http://n2t.net/addgene:85743 ; RRID:Addgene_85743)
